>Addgene plasmid #69744 | pCB98 | depositor partial sequence | sequence record 123490 | ORF
ATGGCTTCCGGCTTCAAGAAGCCCAGCGCTGCCTCCACCGGCCAAAAGAGAAAGGTGGCACCTAAGCCCG
AGCTCACTGAGGATCAGAAGCAAGAAGTTCGGGAAGCATTTGACCTCTTCGACGTGGACGGAAGTGGGAC
CATCGACGCGAAGGAGCTGAAGGTGGCCATGAGAGCGCTGGGCTTCGAACCCAGGAAGGAAGAGATGAAG
AAAATGATCTCCGAGGTGGACAGGGAAGGCACGGGGAAGATCAGCTTCAATGACTTCCTGGCCGTGATGA
CGCAGAAGATGTCCGAGAAGGACACCAAAGAAGAAATCCTGAAGGCCTTCAGGCTCTTTGATGACGATGA
GACCGGGAAGATCTCGTTCAAAAACCTGAAGCGTGTGGCCAACGAGCTGGGGGAGAACCTCACGGATGAG
GAGCTGCAGGAGATGATCGACGAAGCTGATCGGGATGGGGACGGCGAAGTGAACGAGGAGGAGTTCCTTC
GGATCATGAAGAAGACCAGCCTTTACTGA
