>Addgene plasmid #69744 | pCB98 | addgene partial sequence | sequence record 128863 | pBABE5 5'-CTTTATCCAGCCCTCAC-3'
TGTGGTGGTACGCTACCGGTCGCCACCATGGTGAGCAAGGGCGAGGAGCTGTTCACCGGGGTGGTGCCCA
TCCTGGTCGAGCTGGACGGCGACGTAAACGGCCACAAGTTCAGCGTGTCCGGCGAGGGCGAGGGCGATGC
CACCTACGGCAAGCTGACCCTGAAGTTCATCTGCACCACCGGCAAGCTGCCCGTGCCCTGGCCCACCCTC
GTGACCACCCTGACCTACGGCGTGCAGTGCTTCAGCCGCTACCCCGACCACATGAAGCAGCACGACTTCT
TCAAGTCCGCCATGCCCGAAGGCTACGTCCAGGAGCGCACCATCTTCTTCAAGGACGACGGCAACTACAA
GACCCGCGCCGAGGTGAAGTTCGAGGGCGACACCCTGGTGAACCGCATCGAGCTGAAGGGCATCGACTTC
AAGGAGGACGGCAACATCCTGGGGCACAAGCTGGAGTACAACTACAACAGCCACAACGTCTATATCATGG
CCGACAAGCAGAAGAACGGCATCAAGGTGAACTTCAAGATCCGCCACAACATCGAGGACGGCAGCGTGCA
GCTCGCCGACCACTACCAGCAGAACACCCCCATCGGCGACGGCCCCGTGCTGCTGCCCGACAACCACTAC
CTGAGCACCCAGTCCGCCCTGAGCAAAGACCCCAACGAGAAGCGCGATCACATGGTCCTGCTGGAGTTCG
TGACCGCCGCCGGGATCACTCTCGGCATGGACGAGCTGTACAAGTCCGGAGGGGATCGGTGGAGCTCCAC
CGGTGGCGGCCGCTCTAGAGAGAATCTTTATTTTCAGGGCGCCGCCAAATTCAAAGAAACCGCTGCTGCT
AAATTCGAACGCCAGCACATGGACAGCGGAGGTGGAGGTACTAGTCTCGAGATGGCTTCCGGCTTCAAGA
AGCC
