>Addgene plasmid #69744 | pCB98 | addgene partial sequence | sequence record 128867 | pBABE3 5'-ACCCTAACTGACACACATTCC-3'
TGCATTCATTTATGTTTCAGGTTCAGGGGGAGGTGTGGGAGGTTTTTTAAAGCAAGTAAAACCTCTACAA
ATGTGGTATGGCTGATTATGATCAGTTATCTAGATCCGGTGGATCCCGGGCCCGCGGTACCGTCGACTGC
AGAATTCTCAGTAAAGGCTGGTCTTCTTCATGATCCGAAGGAACTCCTCCTCGTTCACTTCGCCGTCCCC
ATCCCGATCAGCTTCGTCGATCATCTCCTGCAGCTCCTCATCCGTGAGGTTCTCCCCCAGCTCGTTGGCC
ACACGCTTCAGGTTTTTGAACGAGATCTTCCCGGTCTCATCGTCATCAAAGAGCCTGAAGGCCTTCAGGA
TTTCTTCTTTGGTGTCCTTCTCGGACATCTTCTGCGTCATCACGGCCAGGAAGTCATTGAAGCTGATCTT
CCCCGTGCCTTCCCTGTCCACCTCGGAGATCATTTTCTTCATCTCTTCCTTCCTGGGTTCGAAGCCCAGC
GCTCTCATGGCCACCTTCAGCTCCTTCGCGTCGATGGTCCCACTTCCGTCCACGTCGAAGAGGTCAAATG
CTTCCCGAACTTCTTGCTTCTGATCCTCAGTGAGCTCGGGCTTAGGTGCCACCTTTCTCTTTTGGCCGGT
GGAGGCAGCGCTGGGCTTCTTGAAGCCGGAAGCCATCTCGAGACTAGTACCTCCACCTCCGCTGTCCATG
TGCTGGCGTTCGAATTTAGCAGCAGCGGTTTCTTTGAATTTGGCGGCGCCCTGAAAATAAAGATTCTCTC
TAGAGCGGCCGCCACCGGTGGAGCTCCACCGATCCCCTCCGGACTTGTACAGCTCGTCCATGCCGAGAGT
GATCCCGGCGGCGGTCACGAACTCCAGCAGGACCATGTGATCGCGCTTCTCGTTGG
