[The description below was written by a language model from this plasmid's Addgene catalogue record.]
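Description:
pCB98 is a retroviral mammalian expression plasmid built on the pIC242 backbone and designed to deliver a tagged form of human Centrin 1 (CETN1) into mammalian cells. In bacteria it is maintained as a high-copy plasmid under ampicillin selection, and the use of a recombination-deficient "stable" cloning strain is consistent with the repeated sequences typical of retroviral vectors. In transduced mammalian cells, blasticidin resistance allows selection of populations carrying the integrated provirus. The use of a pBABE 3′ sequencing primer suggests a pBABE-style architecture, but no feature table is provided. The record therefore does not state the promoter driving the insert, the LTRs, the packaging signal or the origin of replication.

The payload is the 519 bp human Centrin 1 coding sequence, derived from an IMAGE cDNA clone and inserted between XhoI and EcoRI sites that both remain intact. It is fused at its N terminus to an eGFP-TEV-S tag. This tag combines enhanced GFP for fluorescence imaging, a TEV protease cleavage site, and an S-peptide tag. In general, such a tag supports both live or fixed-cell localization of the fusion protein and two-step affinity purification, with capture through GFP, release by TEV cleavage, and recapture through the S tag.

The stated purpose is retroviral expression of Centrin 1. Centrin is a small calcium-binding protein associated with centrioles, so a GFP-centrin fusion of this kind is commonly used to generate stable cell lines in which centrioles and centrosomes can be visualized. The tag would also permit isolation of associated proteins, although the record does not specify particular applications.
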