Addgene plasmid #69744: pCB98
Purpose: Retroviral expression of Centrin 1
Depositing lab: Iain Cheeseman. Depositing organization: Whitehead Institute for Biomedical Research.
Backbone
  Vector backbone: pIC242
  Backbone manufacturer: Arshad Desai (Addgene plasmid# 44432)
  Vector type: Mammalian Expression, Retroviral
  Selectable markers: Blasticidin
Growth in bacteria
  Bacterial resistance: Ampicillin, 100 μg/mL
  Growth temperature: 37°C
  Growth strain: NEB Stable
  Copy number: High Copy
Gene/Insert
  Gene/Insert name: Centrin 1 (alt name: image clone 5297994)
  Species: H. sapiens (human)
  Insert size (bp): 519
  Entrez Gene: CETN1 (a.k.a. CEN1, CETN)
  Tag / fusion protein: eGFP-TEV-S (N terminal on insert)
  Cloning method: Restriction Enzyme; 5′ cloning site XhoI (not destroyed); 3′ cloning site EcoRI (not destroyed)
  Sequencing primers: 5′ EGFP-C; 3′ pBABE 3'
Terms and licenses: Academic/Nonprofit Terms; Industry Terms: Not Available to Industry
How to cite: pCB98 was a gift from Iain Cheeseman (Addgene plasmid # 69744 ; http://n2t.net/addgene:69744 ; RRID:Addgene_69744)
